>Addgene plasmid #121729 | IG101: pMVP (L5-L4) TRE promoter | addgene full sequence | sequence record 237135 | Addgene NGS Result
CTTTCCTGCGTTATCCCCTGATTCTGTGGATAACCGTATTACCGCCTTTGAGTGAGCTGATACCGCTCGC
CGCAGCCGAACGACCGAGCGCAGCGAGTCAGTGAGCGAGGAAGCGGAAGAGCGCCCAATACGCAAACCGC
CTCTCCCCGCGCGTTGGCCGATTCATTAATGCAGCTGGCACGACAGGTTTCCCGACTGGAAAGCGGGCAG
TGAGCGCAACGCAATTAATACGCGTACCGCTAGCCAGGAAGAGTTTGTAGAAACGCAAAAAGGCCATCCG
TCAGGATGGCCTTCTGCTTAGTTTGATGCCTGGCAGTTTATGGCGGGCGTCCTGCCCGCCACCCTCCGGG
CCGTTGCTTCACAACGTTCAAATCCGCTCCCGGCGGATTTGTCCTACTCAGGAGAGCGTTCACCGACAAA
CAACAGATAAAACGAAAGGCCCAGTCTTCCGACTGAGCCTTTCGTTTTATTTGATGCCTGGCAGTTCCCT
ACTCTCGCGTTAACGCTAGCATGGATGTTTTCCCAGTCACGACGTTGTAAAACGACGGCCAGTCTTAAGC
TCGGGCCCCAAATAATGATTTTATTTTGACTGATAGTGACCTGTTCGTTGCAACAAATTGATGAGCAATG
CTTTTTTATAATGCCAACTTTGTATACAAAAGTTGGCCTCGAGTTTACTCCCTATCAGTGATAGAGAACG
TATGTCGAGTTTACTCCCTATCAGTGATAGAGAACGATGTCGAGTTTACTCCCTATCAGTGATAGAGAAC
GTATGTCGAGTTTACTCCCTATCAGTGATAGAGAACGTATGTCGAGTTTACTCCCTATCAGTGATAGAGA
ACGTATGTCGAGTTTATCCCTATCAGTGATAGAGAACGTATGTCGAGTTTACTCCCTATCAGTGATAGAG
AACGTATGTCGAGGTAGGCGTGTACGGTGGGAGGCCTATATAAGCAGAGCTCGTTTAGTGAACCGTCAGA
TCGCCTGGAGAATTGGATCCAACCCAACTTTTCTATACAAAGTTGGCATTATAAGAAAGCATTGCTTATC
AATTTGTTGCAACGAACAGGTCACTATCAGTCAAAATAAAATCATTATTTGCCATCCAGCTGCAGGGCGG
CCGCGATATCCCCTATAGTGAGTCGTATTACATGGTCATAGCTGTTTCCTGGCAGCTCTGGCCCGTGTCT
CAAAATCTCTGATGTTACATTGCACAAGATAAAAATATATCATCATGAACAATAAAACTGTCTGCTTACA
TAAACAGTAATACAAGGGGTGTTATGAGCCATATTCAACGGGAAACGTCGAGGCCGCGATTAAATTCCAA
CATGGATGCTGATTTATATGGGTATAAATGGGCTCGCGATAATGTCGGGCAATCAGGTGCGACAATCTAT
CGCTTGTATGGGAAGCCCGATGCGCCAGAGTTGTTTCTGAAACATGGCAAAGGTAGCGTTGCCAATGATG
TTACAGATGAGATGGTCAGACTAAACTGGCTGACGGAATTTATGCCTCTTCCGACCATCAAGCATTTTAT
CCGTACTCCTGATGATGCATGGTTACTCACCACTGCGATCCCCGGAAAAACAGCATTCCAGGTATTAGAA
GAATATCCTGATTCAGGTGAAAATATTGTTGATGCGCTGGCAGTGTTCCTGCGCCGGTTGCATTCGATTC
CTGTTTGTAATTGTCCTTTTAACAGCGATCGCGTATTTCGTCTCGCTCAGGCGCAATCACGAATGAATAA
CGGTTTGGTTGATGCGAGTGATTTTGATGACGAGCGTAATGGCTGGCCTGTTGAACAAGTCTGGAAAGAA
ATGCATAAACTTTTGCCATTCTCACCGGATTCAGTCGTCACTCATGGTGATTTCTCACTTGATAACCTTA
TTTTTGACGAGGGGAAATTAATAGGTTGTATTGATGTTGGACGAGTCGGAATCGCAGACCGATACCAGGA
TCTTGCCATCCTATGGAACTGCCTCGGTGAGTTTTCTCCTTCATTACAGAAACGGCTTTTTCAAAAATAT
GGTATTGATAATCCTGATATGAATAAATTGCAGTTTCATTTGATGCTCGATGAGTTTTTCTAATCAGAAT
TGGTTAATTGGTTGTAACACTGGCAGAGCATTACGCTGACTTGACGGGACGGCGCAAGCTCATGACCAAA
ATCCCTTAACGTGAGTTACGCGTCGTTCCACTGAGCGTCAGACCCCGTAGAAAAGATCAAAGGATCTTCT
TGAGATCCTTTTTTTCTGCGCGTAATCTGCTGCTTGCAAACAAAAAAACCACCGCTACCAGCGGTGGTTT
GTTTGCCGGATCAAGAGCTACCAACTCTTTTTCCGAAGGTAACTGGCTTCAGCAGAGCGCAGATACCAAA
TACTGTTCTTCTAGTGTAGCCGTAGTTAGGCCACCACTTCAAGAACTCTGTAGCACCGCCTACATACCTC
GCTCTGCTAATCCTGTTACCAGTGGCTGCTGCCAGTGGCGATAAGTCGTGTCTTACCGGGTTGGACTCAA
GACGATAGTTACCGGATAAGGCGCAGCGGTCGGGCTGAACGGGGGGTTCGTGCACACAGCCCAGCTTGGA
GCGAACGACCTACACCGAACTGAGATACCTACAGCGTGAGCTATGAGAAAGCGCCACGCTTCCCGAAGGG
AGAAAGGCGGACAGGTATCCGGTAAGCGGCAGGGTCGGAACAGGAGAGCGCACGAGGGAGCTTCCAGGGG
GAAACGCCTGGTATCTTTATAGTCCTGTCGGGTTTCGCCACCTCTGACTTGAGCGTCGATTTTTGTGATG
CTCGTCAGGGGGGCGGAGCCTATGGAAAAACGCCAGCAACGCGGCCTTTTTACGGTTCCTGGCCTTTTGC
TGGCCTTTTGCTCACATGTT
Features (pLannotate 1.2.2; 10 found; start..end, strand, type, name):
    121..213     +  CDS            lacI (fragment): lac repressor; lacI; The lac repressor binds to the lac operator to inhibit transcription in E. coli. This inhibition can be relieved by adding lactose or isopropyl-β-D-thiogalactopyranoside (IPTG).
    268..295     -  terminator     rrnB T2 terminator: transcription terminator T2 from the E. coli rrnB gene
    427..470     +  terminator     rrnB T1 terminator: Escherichia coli rrnB; transcription terminator T1 from the E. coli rrnB gene
    517..553     -  CDS            lacZα (fragment): LacZα fragment of β-galactosidase; lacZ fragment
    570..665     +  protein_bind   attL5: mutant version of attL; recombination site for the Gateway® LR reaction LR Clonase™
    671..985     +  promoter       tight TRE promoter: Tet-responsive promoter PTight, consisting of seven tet operator sequences followed by the minimal CMV promoter
   1005..1100    -  protein_bind   attL4: mutant version of attL; recombination site for the Gateway® LR reaction LR Clonase™
   1132..1150    -  promoter       T7 promoter: promoter for bacteriophage T7 RNA polymerase
   1284..2093    +  CDS            KanR: aminoglycoside phosphotransferase; aph(3')-Ia; confers resistance to kanamycin in bacteria or G418 (Geneticin®) in eukaryotes
   2240..2828    +  rep_origin     ori: high-copy-number ColE1/pMB1/pBR322/pUC origin of replication
