[The description below was written by a language model from this plasmid's Addgene catalogue record and pLannotate feature annotations shown in this document.]
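Description:
IG101: pMVP (L5-L4) TRE promoter is a Gateway entry plasmid from the pMVP modular cloning platform, built on the Invitrogen pDONR221 P5-P4 donor backbone. It is a small (about 2.9 kb) bacterial cloning vector with no expression function of its own. It is maintained in E. coli through a high-copy ColE1/pUC-type origin and selected with kanamycin via the aminoglycoside phosphotransferase (KanR) gene. The remaining annotated elements are standard features of the pDONR backbone: rrnB T1 and T2 transcription terminators upstream of the recombination cassette, which insulate the insert from read-through transcription, a T7 promoter downstream of it, and short lacI and lacZα fragments that are vestigial sequence matches rather than functional genes.

The payload is a synthetic insert of roughly 336 bp carrying the tight tetracycline-responsive (TRE) promoter, which the depositor notes was amplified from the PTight promoter. This element consists of seven tet operator repeats followed by a minimal CMV promoter. It is essentially silent on its own and drives transcription only when a tetracycline-controlled transactivator binds the operators, which allows doxycycline-regulated expression. The promoter sits between attL5 and attL4 sites, mutant attL variants whose specificity fixes the position and orientation of the fragment during an LR Clonase reaction. The plasmid is intended as the promoter module in a four-component MultiSite Gateway Pro assembly, where it is combined with other pMVP entry clones carrying compatible att sites and a destination vector to generate inducible transgene expression constructs. The other modules and the destination vector are not specified in this record.
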