Addgene plasmid #121729: IG101: pMVP (L5-L4) TRE promoter
Purpose: pMVP L5-L4 entry plasmid, contains TRE promoter for 4-component MultiSite Gateway Pro assembly
Depositing lab: Christopher Newgard. Depositing organization: Duke University. Publication: Creation of versatile cloning platforms for transgene expression and dCas9-based epigenome editing. Haldeman JM, Conway AE, Arlotto ME, Slentz DH, Muoio DM, Becker TC, Newgard CB. Nucleic Acids Res. 2018 Dec 27. pii: 5264291. doi: 10.1093/nar/gky1286. PubMed 30590691.
Backbone
  Vector backbone: pDONR221 P5-P4
  Backbone manufacturer: Invitrogen
  Backbone size w/o insert (bp): 2554
  Vector type: Synthetic Biology ; pMVP Gateway Entry Plasmid
Growth in bacteria
  Bacterial resistance: Kanamycin, 50 μg/mL
  Growth temperature: 37°C
  Growth strain: DH5alpha
  Copy number: High Copy
Gene/Insert
  Gene/Insert name: TRE promoter
  Species: Synthetic
  Insert size (bp): 336
  Cloning method: Gateway Cloning
  Sequencing primers: 5′ M13F; 3′ M13R
Terms and licenses: Academic/Nonprofit Terms; Industry Terms: Not Available to Industry
Depositor comments: TRE promoter sequence PCR'd from PTight promoter (Clontech)
How to cite: IG101: pMVP (L5-L4) TRE promoter was a gift from Christopher Newgard (Addgene plasmid # 121729 ; http://n2t.net/addgene:121729 ; RRID:Addgene_121729)
